Addgene plasmid #238582: NanoBRET Assay Vector, NanoLuc-KRas(G12C)
Purpose: Express NanoLuc-KRas(G12C) Fusion Protein in Mammalian Cells under a CMV promoter
Depositing lab: Promega Corporation.
Backbone
  Vector backbone: pFN31K Nluc CMV-neo Flexi(R) Vector
  Vector type: Mammalian Expression
  Selectable markers: Neomycin
Growth in bacteria
  Bacterial resistance: Kanamycin, 50 μg/mL
  Growth temperature: 37°C
  Growth strain: DH5alpha
  Copy number: High Copy
Gene/Insert
  Gene/Insert name: KRAS
  Species: H. sapiens (human)
  Mutation: G12C
  Entrez Gene: KRAS (a.k.a. 'C-K-RAS, C-K-RAS, CFC2, K-RAS2A, K-RAS2B, K-RAS4A, K-RAS4B, K-Ras, K-Ras 2, KI-RAS, KRAS1, KRAS2, NS, NS3, OES, RALD, RASK2, c-Ki-ras, c-Ki-ras2)
  Promoter: CMV
  Tag / fusion protein: NanoLuc (R) (N terminal on backbone)
  Cloning method: Other
Terms and licenses: Academic/Nonprofit Terms; Industry Terms
How to cite: NanoBRET Assay Vector, NanoLuc-KRas(G12C) was a gift from Promega Corporation (Addgene plasmid # 238582 ; http://n2t.net/addgene:238582 ; RRID:Addgene_238582)
