[The description below was written by a language model from this plasmid's Addgene catalogue record and pLannotate feature annotations shown in this document.]
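Description:
NanoBRET Assay Vector, NanoLuc-KRas(G12C) is a 5.3 kb mammalian expression plasmid built on the pFN31K Nluc CMV-neo Flexi backbone. It is maintained in E. coli at high copy through a ColE1/pUC-type origin, and a ColE1 cer site helps keep the plasmid monomeric. A single neo (nptII) gene provides selection in both hosts. It sits downstream of tandem SV40 early and bacterial EM7 promoters and is followed by a synthetic poly(A) signal, so it confers kanamycin resistance in bacteria and neomycin (G418) resistance in transfected mammalian cells.

The expression cassette uses the human CMV immediate-early enhancer and promoter followed by a chimeric β-globin/immunoglobulin intron, which generally improves transcript processing and expression. A T7 promoter lies just upstream of the coding region and could in principle support T7 polymerase-driven transcription. The open reading frame encodes human codon-optimised NanoLuc luciferase fused through a short linker to the N terminus of human KRAS carrying the oncogenic G12C substitution. The cassette ends with an SV40 polyadenylation signal. The short annotated fragments after the insert (MCS, SET1, T7 terminator, large T antigen, M13 ori, bom, tnpA) appear to be backbone remnants or partial annotation matches rather than functional parts.

The construct produces a NanoLuc-KRas(G12C) fusion in mammalian cells. As its name indicates, it is intended for NanoBRET assays, in which the luciferase acts as the bioluminescent energy donor and energy transfer to a nearby fluorescent acceptor is measured. Such an acceptor can be a fluorescent tracer ligand or a labelled partner protein, giving a readout of compound engagement or protein interactions in live cells. The record does not specify the acceptor or the assay format.
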