Features (pLannotate 1.2.2; 20 found; start..end, strand, type, name):
    140..517     +  enhancer       CMV enhancer: human cytomegalovirus immediate early enhancer
    519..718     +  promoter       CMV promoter: human cytomegalovirus (CMV) immediate early promoter
    857..989     +  intron         chimeric intron: chimera between introns from human β-globin and immunoglobulin heavy chain genes
   1033..1051    +  promoter       T7 promoter: promoter for bacteriophage T7 RNA polymerase
   1065..1577    +  CDS            Nluc: NanoLuc® luciferase human codon-optimized
   1599..2165    +  CDS            K-Ras: human small GTPase proto-oncoprotein
   2174..2229    +  misc_feature   MCS: pUC18/19 multiple cloning site
   2236..2285    +  CDS            SET1 (fragment): solubility-enhancement tag derived from T7 phage gene 10B
   2293..2312    +  terminator     T7 terminator (fragment): transcription terminator for bacteriophage T7 RNA polymerase
   2334..2455    -  polyA_signal   SV40 poly(A) signal: SV40 polyadenylation signal
   2478..2546    -  CDS            large T antigen (fragment): large T antigen from SV40 (simian virus 40)
   2551..2583    +  rep_origin     M13 ori (fragment): M13 bacteriophage origin of replication; arrow indicates direction of (+) strand synthesis
   2584..2635    -  misc_feature   bom (fragment): basis of mobility region from pBR322
   2700..3057    +  promoter       SV40 promoter: SV40 enhancer and early promoter
   3072..3119    +  promoter       EM7 promoter: synthetic bacterial promoter&nbsp
   3151..3942    +  CDS            neo: KKA2_KLEPN - Also known as kan, nptII. Experimental evidence at protein level: Swiss-Prot protein existence level 1. Resistance to kanamycin, neomycin, paromomycin, ribostamycin, butirosin and gentamicin B. From Klebsiella pneumoniae.
   4009..4057    +  polyA_signal   poly(A) signal: synthetic polyadenylation signal
   4078..4167    -  CDS            tnpA (fragment): TN5P_ECOLX - Also known as tnp. Experimental evidence at protein level: Swiss-Prot protein existence level 1. Mediates transposition of transposon Tn5 by a 'cut and paste' mechanism. First, the monomeric transposase binds the 19 bp inverted DNA repeats flanking the transposon. Then, dimerization of the DNA- bound transposase creates a synaptic DNA complex. After nicking of the first DNA strand, excision of the transposon proceeds through a series of intermediates. The transposase then mediates the insertion of the transposon at a new site by strand transfer. The activity of the wild- type tran
   4296..4884    -  rep_origin     ori: high-copy-number ColE1/pMB1/pBR322/pUC origin of replication
   5000..5283    +  misc_feature   cer region: ColE1-derived recombination site that helps to maintain plasmids as monomers
>Addgene plasmid #238582 | NanoBRET Assay Vector, NanoLuc-KRas(G12C) | addgene full sequence | sequence record 478460 | Addgene NGS Result
TCAATATTGGCCATTAGCCATATTATTCATTGGTTATATAGCATAAATCAATATTGGCTATTGGCCATTG
CATACGTTGTATCTATATCATAATATGTACATTTATATTGGCTCATGTCCAATATGACCGCCATGTTGGC
ATTGATTATTGACTAGTTATTAATAGTAATCAATTACGGGGTCATTAGTTCATAGCCCATATATGGAGTT
CCGCGTTACATAACTTACGGTAAATGGCCCGCCTGGCTGACCGCCCAACGACCCCCGCCCATTGACGTCA
ATAATGACGTATGTTCCCATAGTAACGCCAATAGGGACTTTCCATTGACGTCAATGGGTGGAGTATTTAC
GGTAAACTGCCCACTTGGCAGTACATCAAGTGTATCATATGCCAAGTCCGCCCCCTATTGACGTCAATGA
CGGTAAATGGCCCGCCTGGCATTATGCCCAGTACATGACCTTACGGGACTTTCCTACTTGGCAGTACATC
TACGTATTAGTCATCGCTATTACCATGGTGATGCGGTTTTGGCAGTACACCAATGGGCGTGGATAGCGGT
TTGACTCACGGGGATTTCCAAGTCTCCACCCCATTGACGTCAATGGGAGTTTGTTTTGGCACCAAAATCA
ACGGGACTTTCCAAAATGTCGTAATAACCCCGCCCCGTTGACGCAAATGGGCGGTAGGCGTGTACGGTGG
GAGGTCTATATAAGCAGAGCTGGTTTAGTGAACCGTCAGATCACTAGAAGCTTTATTGCGGTAGTTTATC
ACAGTTAAATTGCTAACGCAGTCAGTGCTTCTGACACAACAGTCTCGAACTTAAGCTGCAGAAGTTGGTC
GTGAGGCACTGGGCAGGTAAGTATCAAGGTTACAAGACAGGTTTAAGGAGACCAATAGAAACTGGGCTTG
TCGAGACAGAGAAGACTCTTGCGTTTCTGATAGGCACCTATTGGTCTTACTGACATCCACTTTGCCTTTC
TCTCCACAGGTGTCCACTCCCAGTTCAATTACAGCTCTTAAGGCTAGAGTATTAATACGACTCACTATAG
GGCTAGCGCTCACCATGGTCTTCACACTCGAAGATTTCGTTGGGGACTGGCGACAGACAGCCGGCTACAA
CCTGGACCAAGTCCTTGAACAGGGAGGTGTGTCCAGTTTGTTTCAGAATCTCGGGGTGTCCGTAACTCCG
ATCCAAAGGATTGTCCTGAGCGGTGAAAATGGGCTGAAGATCGACATCCATGTCATCATCCCGTATGAAG
GTCTGAGCGGCGACCAAATGGGCCAGATCGAAAAAATTTTTAAGGTGGTGTACCCTGTGGATGATCATCA
CTTTAAGGTGATCCTGCACTATGGCACACTGGTAATCGACGGGGTTACGCCGAACATGATCGACTATTTC
GGACGGCCGTATGAAGGCATCGCCGTGTTCGACGGCAAAAAGATCACTGTAACAGGGACCCTGTGGAACG
GCAACAAAATTATCGACGAGCGCCTGATCAACCCCGACGGCTCCCTGCTGTTCCGAGTAACCATCAACGG
AGTGACCGGCTGGCGGCTGTGCGAACGCATTCTGGCGGGCTCGAGCGGCGCGATCGCCATGACTGAATAT
AAACTTGTGGTAGTTGGAGCTTGCGGCGTAGGCAAGAGTGCCTTGACGATACAGCTAATTCAGAATCATT
TTGTGGACGAATATGATCCAACAATAGAGGATTCCTACAGGAAGCAAGTAGTAATTGATGGAGAAACCTG
TCTCTTGGATATTCTCGACACAGCAGGTCAAGAGGAGTACAGTGCAATGAGGGACCAGTACATGAGGACT
GGGGAGGGCTTTCTTTGTGTATTTGCCATAAATAATACTAAATCATTTGAAGATATTCACCATTATAGAG
AACAAATTAAAAGAGTTAAGGACTCTGAAGATGTACCTATGGTCCTAGTAGGAAATAAATGTGATTTGCC
TTCTAGAACAGTAGACACAAAACAGGCTCAGGACTTAGCAAGAAGTTATGGAATTCCTTTTATTGAAACA
TCAGCAAAGACAAGACAGGGTGTTGATGATGCCTTCTATACATTAGTTCGAGAAATTCGAAAACATAAAG
AAAAGATGAGCAAAGATGGTAAAAAGAAGAAAAAGAAGTCAAAGACAAAGTGTGTAATTATGTAAGTTTA
AACGAATTCGGGCTCGGTACCCGGGGATCCTCTAGAGTCGACCTGCAGGCATGCAAGCTGATCCGGCTGC
TAACAAAGCCCGAAAGGAAGCTGAGTTGGCTGCTGCCACCGCTGAGCAATAACTAGCATAACCCCTTGGG
GCGGCCGCTTCGAGCAGACATGATAAGATACATTGATGAGTTTGGACAAACCACAACTAGAATGCAGTGA
AAAAAATGCTTTATTTGTGAAATTTGTGATGCTATTGCTTTATTTGTAACCATTATAAGCTGCAATAAAC
AAGTTAACAACAACAATTGCATTCATTTTATGTTTCAGGTTCAGGGGGAGATGTGGGAGGTTTTTTTAAG
CAAGTAAAACCTCTACAAATGTGGTAAAATCGAATTTTAACAAAATATTAACGCTTACAATTTCCTGATG
CGGTATTTTCTCCTTACGCATCTGTGCGGTATTTCACACCGCATACGCGGATCTGCGCAGCACCATGGCC
TGAAATAACCTCTGAAAGAGGAACTTGGTTAGGTACCTTCTGAGGCGGAAAGAACCAGCTGTGGAATGTG
TGTCAGTTAGGGTGTGGAAAGTCCCCAGGCTCCCCAGCAGGCAGAAGTATGCAAAGCATGCATCTCAATT
AGTCAGCAACCAGGTGTGGAAAGTCCCCAGGCTCCCCAGCAGGCAGAAGTATGCAAAGCATGCATCTCAA
TTAGTCAGCAACCATAGTCCCGCCCCTAACTCCGCCCATCCCGCCCCTAACTCCGCCCAGTTCCGCCCAT
TCTCCGCCCCATGGCTGACTAATTTTTTTTATTTATGCAGAGGCCGAGGCCGCCTCGGCCTCTGAGCTAT
TCCAGAAGTAGTGAGGAGGCTTTTTTGGAGGCCTAGGCTTTTGCAAAAAGCTTAATTAACTGTTGACAAT
TAATCATCGGCATAGTATATCGGCATAGTATAATACGACAAGGTGAGGAACTAAACCCAGGAGGCAGATC
ATGATTGAACAAGATGGATTGCACGCAGGTTCTCCGGCCGCTTGGGTGGAGAGGCTATTCGGCTATGACT
GGGCACAACAGACAATCGGCTGCTCTGATGCCGCCGTGTTCCGGCTGTCAGCGCAGGGGCGCCCGGTTCT
TTTTGTCAAGACCGACCTGTCCGGTGCCCTGAATGAACTGCAGGACGAGGCAGCGCGGCTATCGTGGCTG
GCCACGACGGGCGTTCCTTGCGCAGCTGTGCTCGACGTTGTCACTGAAGCGGGAAGGGACTGGCTGCTAT
TGGGCGAAGTGCCGGGGCAGGATCTCCTGTCATCTCACCTTGCTCCTGCCGAGAAAGTATCCATCATGGC
TGATGCAATGCGGCGGCTGCATACGCTTGATCCGGCTACCTGCCCATTCGACCACCAAGCGAAACATCGC
ATCGAGCGAGCACGTACTCGGATGGAAGCCGGTCTTGTCGATCAGGATGATCTGGACGAAGAGCATCAGG
GGCTCGCGCCAGCCGAACTGTTCGCCAGGCTCAAGGCGCGCATGCCCGACGGCGAGGATCTCGTCGTGAC
CCATGGCGATGCCTGCTTGCCGAATATCATGGTGGAAAATGGCCGCTTTTCTGGATTCATCGACTGTGGC
CGGCTGGGTGTGGCGGACCGCTATCAGGACATAGCGTTGGCTACCCGTGATATTGCTGAAGAGCTTGGCG
GCGAATGGGCTGACCGCTTCCTCGTGCTTTACGGTATCGCCGCTCCCGATTCGCAGCGCATCGCCTTCTA
TCGCCTTCTTGACGAGTTCTTCTGAGCGGGACTCTGGGGTTCGAAATGACCGACCAAGCGACGCCCAACC
TGCCATCACGATGGCCGCAATAAAATATCTTTATTTTCATTACATCTGTGTGTTGGTTTTTTGTGTGAAT
CGATAGCGATAAGGATCCTCTTTGCGCTTGCGTTTTCCCTTGTCCAGATAGCCCAGTAGCTGACATTCAT
CCGGGGTCAGCACCGTTTCTGCGGACTGGCTTTCTACCCGGTATCAGCTCACTCAAAGGCGGTAATACGG
TTATCCACAGAATCAGGGGATAACGCAGGAAAGAACATGTGAGCAAAAGGCCAGCAAAAGGCCAGGAACC
GTAAAAAGGCCGCGTTGCTGGCGTTTTTCCATAGGCTCCGCCCCCCTGACGAGCATCACAAAAATCGACG
CTCAAGTCAGAGGTGGCGAAACCCGACAGGACTATAAAGATACCAGGCGTTTCCCCCTGGAAGCTCCCTC
GTGCGCTCTCCTGTTCCGACCCTGCCGCTTACCGGATACCTGTCCGCCTTTCTCCCTTCGGGAAGCGTGG
CGCTTTCTCATAGCTCACGCTGTAGGTATCTCAGTTCGGTGTAGGTCGTTCGCTCCAAGCTGGGCTGTGT
GCACGAACCCCCCGTTCAGCCCGACCGCTGCGCCTTATCCGGTAACTATCGTCTTGAGTCCAACCCGGTA
AGACACGACTTATCGCCACTGGCAGCAGCCACTGGTAACAGGATTAGCAGAGCGAGGTATGTAGGCGGTG
CTACAGAGTTCTTGAAGTGGTGGCCTAACTACGGCTACACTAGAAGGACAGTATTTGGTATCTGCGCTCT
GCTGAAGCCAGTTACCTTCGGAAAAAGAGTTGGTAGCTCTTGATCCGGCAAACAAACCACCGCTGGTAGC
GGTGGTTTTTTTGTTTGCAAGCAGCAGATTACGCGCAGAAAAAAAGGATTTCAAGAAGATCCTTTGATCT
TTTCTACGGGGTCTGACGCTCAGTGGAACGAAAACTCACGTTAAGGGATTTTGGTCATGAGATTATCAAA
AAGGATCTTCACCTAGATCCTTTTATAGTCCGGAAATACAGGAACGCACGCTGGATGGCCCTTCGCTGGG
ATGGTGAAACCATGAAAAATGGCAGCTTCAGTGGATTAAGTGGGGGTAATGTGGCCTGTACCCTCTGGTT
GCATAGGTATTCATACGGTTAAAATTTATCAGGCGCGATTGCGGCAGTTTTTCGGGTGGTTTGTTGCCAT
TTTTACCTGTCTGCTGCCGTGATCGCGCTGAACGCGTTTTAGCGGTGCGTACAATTAAGGGATTATGGTA
AATCCACTTACTGTCTGCCCTCGTAGCCATCGAGATAAACCGCAGTACTCCGGCCACGATGCGTCCGGCG
TAGAGGATCGAGATCT
